>Addgene plasmid #206278 | pMMK ENTR 3 polH aeBlue polH VSV-G | addgene full sequence | sequence record 406647 | Addgene NGS Result
TTGAGATCCTTTTTTTCTGCGCGTAATCTGCTGCTTGCAAACAAAAAAACCACCGCTACCAGCGGTGGTT
TGTTTGCCGGATCAAGAGCTACCAACTCTTTTTCCGAAGGTAACTGGCTTCAGCAGAGCGCAGATACCAA
ATACTGTTCTTCTAGTGTAGCCGTAGTTAGGCCACCACTTCAAGAACTCTGTAGCACCGCCTACATACCT
CGCTCTGCTAATCCTGTTACCAGTGGCTGCTGCCAGTGGCGATAAGTCGTGTCTTACCGGGTTGGACTCA
AGACGATAGTTACCGGATAAGGCGCAGCGGTCGGGCTGAACGGGGGGTTCGTGCACACAGCCCAGCTTGG
AGCGAACGACCTACACCGAACTGAGATACCTACAGCGTGAGCTATGAGAAAGCGCCACGCTTCCCGAAGG
GAGAAAGGCGGACAGGTATCCGGTAAGCGGCAGGGTCGGAACAGGAGAGCGCACGAGGGAGCTTCCAGGG
GGAAACGCCTGGTATCTTTATAGTCCTGTCGGGTTTCGCCACCTCTGACTTGAGCGTCGATTTTTGTGAT
GCTCGTCAGGGGGGCGGAGCCTATGGAAAAACGCCAGCAACGCGAAATAATGATTTTATTTTGACTGATA
GTGACCTGTTCGTTGCAACAAATTGATAAGCAATGCTTTCTTATAATGCCAACTTTGTATAGAAAAGTTG
GTTTAAACATCATGGAGATAATTAAAATGATAACCATCTCGCAAATAAATAAGTATTTTACTGTTTTCGT
AACAGTTTTGTAATAAAAAAACCTATAAATATTCCGGATTATTCATACCGTCCCACCATCGGGCGCGGAT
CCCGGTCCGAAGCGCGCGGAATTCAAAGGGAAGTGCCATTCCGCCTGACCTATGGCTTCACTGGTTAAAA
AAGACATGTGCATCAAAATGACGATGGAAGGAACAGTAAACGGTCACCATTTCAAGTGTGTAGGAGAAGG
CGAAGGCAAACCATTTGAAGGGACCCAGGTGGAAAAGATACGCATCACTGAAGGTGGGCCCTTACCATTT
GCGTATGATATTTTGGCCCCTTGTTGCATGTATGGCAGTAAAACCTTCATTAAGCATGTGTCGGGTATTC
CGGATTACTTTAAGGAGTCTTTTCCTGAGGGCTTTACCTGGGAAAGAACACAAATCTTCGAGGATGGCGG
CTATCTCACCATACACCAGGACACGAGCCTTCAGGGTAATAATTTTATTTTCAAAGTTAATGTCATCGGT
GCCAACTTCCCTGCAAACGGTCCCGTGATGCAGAAAAAAACAGCTGGATGGGAACCGTGCGTTGAGATGC
TTTATCCGCGGGACGGCGTCCTGTGTGGTCAGAGCCTGATGGCCCTGAAATGCACTGATGGCAATCATCT
GACGTCCCACCTGCGCACTACCTATCGTTCTCGCAAGCCATCCAATGCAGTTAACATGCCGGAATTTCAT
TTTGGGGATCATCGCATTGAGATTTTGAAAGCTGAACAAGGTAAATTTTATGAACAATACGAGTCAGCGG
TGGCCCGTTACTGTGAGGCGGCACCGAGTAAATTAGGGCATCACTAAAGGCTAGGTGGAGGCTCAGTGCC
TACGTCGACGAGCTCACTTGTCGCGGCCGCTTTCGAATCTAGAGCCTGCAGTCTCGACAAGCTTGTCGAG
AAGTACTAGAGGATCATAATCAGCCATACCACATTTGTAGAGGTTTTACTTGCTTTAAAAAACCTCCCAC
ACCTCCCCCTGAACCTGAAACATAAAATGAATGCAATTGTTGTTGTTAACTTGTTTATTGCAGCTTATAA
TGGTTACAAATAAAGCAATAGCATCACAAATTTCACAAATAAAGCATTTTTTTCACTGCATTCTAGTTGT
GGTTTGTCCAAACTCATCAATGTATCTTATCATGTCTGGATCAAACACTAGTATCGATTCGCGACCTACT
CCGGAATATTAATAGATCATGGAGATAATTAAAATGATAACCATCTCGCAAATAAATAAGTATTTTACTG
TTTTCGTAACAGTTTTGTAATAAAAAAACCTATAAATATTCCGGATTATTCATACCGTCCCACCATCGGG
CGCGGATCCCGGTCCGAAGCGCGCGGAATTCAAAGGCCATGAAGTGCCTTTTGTACTTAGCCTTTTTATT
CATTGGGGTGAATTGC
[1296 nt withheld, positions 2187-3482]
AATCCAATCGAGCTTGTAGAAGGTTGGTTCAGTAGTTGGAAAAGCTCTATTGCCTCTTTTTTCTTTATCA
TAGGGTTAATCATTGGACTATTCTTGGTTCTCCGAGTTGGTATCCATCTTTGCATTAAATTAAAGCACAC
CAAGAAAAGACAGATTTATACAGACATAGAGATGAACCGACTTGGAAAGTGATAACCTACGTCGACGAGC
TCACTTGTCGCGGCCGCTTTCGAATCTAGAGCCTGCAGTCTCGACAAGCTTGTCGAGAAGTACTAGAGGA
TCATAATCAGCCATACCACATTTGTAGAGGTTTTACTTGCTTTAAAAAACCTCCCACACCTCCCCCTGAA
CCTGAAACATAAAATGAATGCAATTGTTGTTGTTAACTTGTTTATTGCAGCTTATAATGGTTACAAATAA
AGCAATAGCATCACAAATTTCACAAATAAAGCATTTTTTTTCACTGCATTCTAGTTGTGGTTTGTCCAAA
CTCATCAATGTATCTTATCATGTCTGGATCTGATCACTGCTTGAGCCTAGAAGATCCGGCTGCTAACAAA
GCCCGAAAGGAAGCTGAGTTGGCTGCTGCCACCGCTGAGCAATAACTATCATAACCCCTAGGCCCGGGCA
ACTTTGTATACAAAAGTTGAACGAGAAACGTAAAATGATATAAATATCAATATATTAAATTAGATTTTGC
ATAAAAAACAGACTACATAATACTGTAAAACACAACATATCCAGTCACTATGCTGGCCCGTGTCTCAAAA
TCTCTGATGTTACATTGCACAAGATAAAAATATATCATCATGAACAATAAAACTGTCTGCTTACATAAAC
AGTAATACAAGGGGTGTTATGAGCCATATTCAACGGGAAACGTCGAGGCCGCGATTAAATTCCAACATGG
ATGCTGATTTATATGGGTATAAATGGGCTCGCGATAATGTCGGGCAATCAGGTGCGACAATCTATCGCTT
GTATGGGAAGCCCGATGCGCCAGAGTTGTTTCTGAAACATGGCAAAGGTAGCGTTGCCAATGATGTTACA
GATGAGATGGTCAGACTAAACTGGCTGACGGAATTTATGCCTCTTCCGACCATCAAGCATTTTATCCGTA
CTCCTGATGATGCATGGTTACTCACCACTGCGATCCCCGGAAAAACAGCATTCCAGGTATTAGAAGAATA
TCCTGATTCAGGTGAAAATATTGTTGATGCGCTGGCAGTGTTCCTGCGCCGGTTGCATTCGATTCCTGTT
TGTAATTGTCCTTTTAACAGCGATCGCGTATTTCGTCTCGCTCAGGCGCAATCACGAATGAATAACGGTT
TGGTTGATGCGAGTGATTTTGATGACGAGCGTAATGGCTGGCCTGTTGAACAAGTCTGGAAAGAAATGCA
TAAACTTTTGCCATTCTCACCGGATTCAGTCGTCACTCATGGTGATTTCTCACTTGATAACCTTATTTTT
GACGAGGGGAAATTAATAGGTTGTATTGATGTTGGACGAGTCGGAATCGCAGACCGATACCAGGATCTTG
CCATCCTATGGAACTGCCTCGGTGAGTTTTCTCCTTCATTACAGAAACGGCTTTTTCAAAAATATGGTAT
TGATAATCCTGATATGAATAAATTGCAGTTTCATTTGATGCTCGATGAGTTTTTCTAATCAGAATTGGTT
AATTGGTTGTAACACTGGCAGAGCATTACGCTGACTTGACGGGACGGCGCAAGCTCATGACCAAAATCCC
TTAACGTGAGTTACGCGTCGTTCCACTGAGCGTCAGACCCCGTAGAAAAGATCAAAGGATCTTC
Features (pLannotate 1.2.2; 13 found; start..end, strand, type, name):
      1..589     +  rep_origin     ori: high-copy-number ColE1/pMB1/pBR322/pUC origin of replication
    605..700     +  protein_bind   attL4: mutant version of attL; recombination site for the Gateway® LR reaction LR Clonase™
    709..800     +  promoter       polyhedrin promoter: polh from Autographa californica; promoter for the baculovirus polyhedrin gene
    892..1584    +  CDS            AQ14: AQ14 is a basic (constitutively fluorescent) red fluorescent protein published in 2005, derived from Actinia equina.
   1692..1775    +  CDS            large T antigen (fragment): large T antigen from SV40 (simian virus 40)
   1798..1932    +  polyA_signal   SV40 poly(A) signal: SV40 polyadenylation signal
   1976..2067    +  promoter       polyhedrin promoter: polh from Autographa californica; promoter for the baculovirus polyhedrin gene
   2139..3672    +  CDS            VSV-G (fragment) (sequence partly withheld): vesicular stomatitis virus G glycoprotein Indiana strain
   3761..3844    +  CDS            large T antigen (fragment): large T antigen from SV40 (simian virus 40)
   3867..4002    +  polyA_signal   SV40 poly(A) signal: SV40 polyadenylation signal
   4031..4080    +  CDS            SET1 (fragment): solubility-enhancement tag derived from T7 phage gene 10B
   4111..4234    +  protein_bind   attR5: mutant version of attR; recombination site for the Gateway® LR reaction LR Clonase™
   4341..5150    +  CDS            KanR: aminoglycoside phosphotransferase; aph(3')-Ia; confers resistance to kanamycin in bacteria or G418 (Geneticin®) in eukaryotes
