[The description below was written by a language model from this plasmid's Addgene catalogue record and pLannotate feature annotations shown in this document.]
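Description:
pMMK ENTR 3 polH aeBlue polH VSV-G is a 5.3 kb Gateway entry plasmid, the third-position ENTR vector of the MultiMate system for MultiSite Gateway assembly. It is maintained in E. coli through a high-copy ColE1/pUC-type origin and selected with kanamycin via an aminoglycoside phosphotransferase gene. The payload sits between an attL4 site and an attR5 site. These mutant recombination sites dictate where, and in what orientation, this module is joined to neighbouring entry modules during an LR Clonase reaction that builds a multi-cassette destination construct.

The cargo consists of two tandem, same-strand expression cassettes, each driven by the Autographa californica polyhedrin (polH) promoter, a very late baculoviral promoter active in infected insect cells, and each terminated by an SV40 polyadenylation signal. The short large T antigen fragments annotated upstream of each signal are most likely part of that SV40 terminator region rather than intended coding sequence. The first cassette encodes the aeBlue chromoprotein. The automated annotation labels this reading frame AQ14, a related Actinia equina protein, but the catalogue identifies it as synthesised aeBlue, which provides a visible colour marker. The second cassette encodes the vesicular stomatitis virus G glycoprotein (Indiana strain), amplified from a lentiviral envelope plasmid. A small fragment annotated as a SET1 solubility tag lies just before attR5 and is probably an incidental match.

VSV-G produced in insect cells is generally used to pseudotype budded baculovirus and improve its entry into mammalian cells. This fits the associated work on single-baculovirus delivery of CRISPR docking and prime editing components, although the record does not state this role explicitly.
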