Addgene plasmid #206278: pMMK ENTR 3 polH aeBlue polH VSV-G
Purpose: ENTR Vector 3 for MultiSite Gateway assembly. Encodes aeBlue chromoprotein and VSV-G glycoprotein under the control of viral polH promoters.
Depositing lab: Imre Berger. Depositing organization: University of Bristol. Publication: Highly efficient CRISPR-mediated large DNA docking and multiplexed prime editing using a single baculovirus. Aulicino F, Pelosse M, Toelzer C, Capin J, Ilegems E, Meysami P, Rollarson R, Berggren PO, Dillingham MS, Schaffitzel C, Saleem MA, Welsh GI, Berger I. Nucleic Acids Res. 2022 Jul 22;50(13):7783-7799. doi: 10.1093/nar/gkac587. PubMed 35801912.
Backbone
  Vector backbone: pMMK ENTR 3
  Vector type: Bacterial Expression, Insect Expression ; MultiMate/Gateway ENTR 3
Growth in bacteria
  Bacterial resistance: Kanamycin, 50 μg/mL
  Growth temperature: 37°C
  Growth strain: DH5alpha
  Copy number: High Copy
Gene/Insert
  Gene/Insert name: aeBlue, VSV-G
  Species: Other
  Cloning method: Gibson Cloning
Resource information
  A portion of this plasmid was derived from a plasmid made by: aeBlue (Liljeruhm J. et al J. Biol. Eng. 2018) was synthesised by Twist Bioscience and VSVG-G was amplified from pMD2.G (Didier Trono lab, Addgene plasmid # 12259)
Terms and licenses: Academic/Nonprofit Terms; Industry Terms: Not Available to Industry
How to cite: pMMK ENTR 3 polH aeBlue polH VSV-G was a gift from Imre Berger (Addgene plasmid # 206278 ; http://n2t.net/addgene:206278 ; RRID:Addgene_206278)
